Addgene plasmid #77017: NRBP1 gRNA (BRDN0001147466)
Purpose: 3rd generation lentiviral gRNA plasmid targeting human NRBP1
Depositing lab: John Doench & David Root. Depositing organization: Broad Institute. Publication: Optimized sgRNA design to maximize activity and minimize off-target effects of CRISPR-Cas9. Doench JG, Fusi N, Sullender M, Hegde M, Vaimberg EW, Donovan KF, Smith I, Tothova Z, Wilen C, Orchard R, Virgin HW, Listgarten J, Root DE. Nat Biotechnol. 2016 Jan 18. doi: 10.1038/nbt.3437. PubMed 26780180.
Backbone
  Vector backbone: lentiGuide-Puro
  Backbone manufacturer: Zhang Lab (Addgene plasmid # 52963)
  Vector type: Mammalian Expression, Lentiviral, CRISPR
  Selectable markers: Puromycin
Growth in bacteria
  Bacterial resistance: Ampicillin, 100 μg/mL
  Growth temperature: 37°C
  Growth strain: DH5alpha
  Copy number: High Copy
Gene/Insert
  Gene/Insert name: NRBP1 (alt names: NRBP1; NM_013392.2)
  gRNA/shRNA sequence: CACTAATGTGACAACAGCAG
  Species: H. sapiens (human)
  Entrez Gene: NRBP1 (a.k.a. BCON3, MADM, MUDPNP, NRBP)
  Promoter: hU6
  Cloning method: Unknown
  Sequencing primers: 5′ U6-F; 3′ pS2-R
Terms and licenses: Academic/Nonprofit Terms; Industry Terms: Not Available to Industry
Depositor comments: The gRNA was designed to target the following Genbank reference sequence(s): NM_013392.2. Note that this plasmid does NOT contain Cas9. It should be used in conjunction with lentiCas9-Blast (Addgene #52962) or otherwise with cell lines already expressing Cas9. Browse the full kinome gRNA library at http://www.addgene.org/pooled-library/broadgpp-human-kinome/ or visit http://www.broadinstitute.org/rnai/public/ for detailed protocols and information.
How to cite: NRBP1 gRNA (BRDN0001147466) was a gift from John Doench & David Root (Addgene plasmid # 77017 ; http://n2t.net/addgene:77017 ; RRID:Addgene_77017)
