[The description below was written by a language model from this plasmid's Addgene catalogue record and pLannotate feature annotations shown in this document.]
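Description:
NRBP1 gRNA (BRDN0001147466) is a third-generation lentiviral CRISPR guide plasmid built on the lentiGuide-Puro backbone, carrying a single guide RNA directed against human NRBP1 (designed against the reference transcript NM_013392.2). It belongs to a set of guides targeting the human kinome. In bacteria the roughly 8.3 kb plasmid replicates from a high-copy ColE1/pUC-type origin and is selected with ampicillin through the β-lactamase gene. An f1 origin, lac promoter/operator remnants and T7/T3 promoters are also present as backbone carryover.

The lentiviral genome is transcribed from a chimeric RSV promoter fused to a truncated HIV-1 5' LTR, which makes packaging independent of Tat. It contains the Ψ packaging signal with a partial gag region, the Rev response element for Rev-dependent nuclear export, a central polypurine tract, and a self-inactivating ΔU3 3' LTR followed by an SV40 polyadenylation signal. Between the LTRs sit two expression units. A human U6 RNA polymerase III promoter drives the NRBP1-specific spacer joined to the Streptococcus pyogenes gRNA scaffold. Downstream, the EF-1α core promoter with its intron A drives puromycin N-acetyltransferase, allowing puromycin selection of transduced mammalian cells, with a WPRE enhancing transcript expression.

The plasmid does not encode Cas9, so it is meant to be used alongside a separate Cas9 vector such as lentiCas9-Blast or in cells that already express Cas9. In that setting the guide directs Cas9 cleavage of NRBP1 for gene knockout and loss-of-function studies.
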