Features (pLannotate 1.2.2; 29 found; start..end, strand, type, name):
     14..80      +  CDS            small t antigen (fragment): SV40 (simian virus 40) small t antigen
    106..317     +  promoter       EF-1α core promoter: core promoter for human elongation factor EF-1α
    318..1256    +  intron         EF-1α intron A: intron upstream of the start codon of human EF-1α
   1278..1877    +  CDS            PuroR (fragment): puromycin N-acetyltransferase; pac from Streptomyces; confers resistance to puromycin
   1893..2481    +  misc_feature   WPRE: woodchuck hepatitis virus posttranscriptional regulatory element
   2532..2551    +  misc_feature   cPPT/CTS (fragment): central polypurine tract and central termination sequence of HIV-1
   2553..2786    +  LTR            3' LTR (ΔU3): self-inactivating 3' long terminal repeat (LTR) from HIV-1
   2864..2985    +  polyA_signal   SV40 poly(A) signal: SV40 polyadenylation signal
   3025..3160    +  rep_origin     SV40 ori: SV40 origin of replication
   3181..3199    -  promoter       T7 promoter: promoter for bacteriophage T7 RNA polymerase
   3207..3362    +  CDS            lacZα (fragment): LacZα fragment of β-galactosidase; lacZ fragment
   3367..3795    +  rep_origin     f1 ori (sequence partly withheld): f1 bacteriophage origin of replication; arrow indicates direction of (+) strand synthesis
   3848..3952    +  promoter       AmpR promoter: bla
   3953..4813    +  CDS            AmpR: β-lactamase; bla; confers resistance to ampicillin, carbenicillin, and related antibiotics
   4984..5572    +  rep_origin     ori: high-copy-number ColE1/pMB1/pBR322/pUC origin of replication
   5755..5847    +  CDS            lacI (fragment): lac repressor; lacI; The lac repressor binds to the lac operator to inhibit transcription in E. coli. This inhibition can be relieved by adding lactose or isopropyl-β-D-thiogalactopyranoside (IPTG).
   5860..5881    +  protein_bind   CAP binding site: CAP binding activates transcription in the presence of cAMP. E. coli catabolite activator protein
   5896..5926    +  promoter       lac promoter: promoter for the E. coli lac operon
   5934..5950    +  protein_bind   lac operator: The lac repressor binds to the lac operator to inhibit transcription in E. coli. This inhibition can be relieved by adding lactose or isopropyl-β-D-thiogalactopyranoside (IPTG). lac repressor encoded by lacI
   5995..6013    +  promoter       T3 promoter: promoter for bacteriophage T3 RNA polymerase
   6041..6267    +  promoter       RSV promoter: Rous sarcoma virus enhancer/promoter
   6268..6448    +  LTR            5' LTR (truncated): truncated 5' long terminal repeat (LTR) from HIV-1
   6495..6620    +  misc_feature   HIV-1 Ψ: packaging signal of human immunodeficiency virus type 1
   6604..6967    +  CDS            HIV-1 gag (fragment): gag protein from human immunodeficiency virus 1; gag
   7113..7346    +  misc_feature   RRE: The Rev response element (RRE) of HIV-1 allows for Rev-dependent mRNA export from the nucleus to the cytoplasm.
   7723..7749    +  CDS            Rev (fragment): human immunodeficiency virus 1 (HIV-1) Rev protein; rev; enhances nuclear export of unspliced and incompletely spliced viral mRNAs
   7753..7993    +  promoter       U6 promoter: RNA polymerase III promoter for human U6 snRNA
   8023..8098    +  misc_RNA       gRNA scaffold: guide RNA scaffold for the Streptococcus pyogenes CRISPR/Cas9 system
   8154..8271    +  misc_feature   cPPT/CTS: central polypurine tract and central termination sequence of HIV-1
>Addgene plasmid #77017 | NRBP1 gRNA (BRDN0001147466) | addgene full sequence | sequence record 186954 | Addgene Assembled Sequence
CCCGGGTGCAAAGATGGATAAAGTTTTAAACAGAGAGGAATCTTTGCAGCTAATGGACCTTCTAGGTCTT
GAAAGGAGTGGGAATTGGCTCCGGTGCCCGTCAGTGGGCAGAGCGCACATCGCCCACAGTCCCCGAGAAG
TTGGGGGGAGGGGTCGGCAATTGATCCGGTGCCTAGAGAAGGTGGCGCGGGGTAAACTGGGAAAGTGATG
TCGTGTACTGGCTCCGCCTTTTTCCCGAGGGTGGGGGAGAACCGTATATAAGTGCAGTAGTCGCCGTGAA
CGTTCTTTTTCGCAACGGGTTTGCCGCCAGAACACAGGTAAGTGCCGTGTGTGGTTCCCGCGGGCCTGGC
CTCTTTACGGGTTATGGCCCTTGCGTGCCTTGAATTACTTCCACCTGGCTGCAGTACGTGATTCTTGATC
CCGAGCTTCGGGTTGGAAGTGGGTGGGAGAGTTCGAGGCCTTGCGCTTAAGGAGCCCCTTCGCCTCGTGC
TTGAGTTGAGGCCTGGCCTGGGCGCTGGGGCCGCCGCGTGCGAATCTGGTGGCACCTTCGCGCCTGTCTC
GCTGCTTTCGATAAGTCTCTAGCCATTTAAAATTTTTGATGACCTGCTGCGACGCTTTTTTTCTGGCAAG
ATAGTCTTGTAAATGCGGGCCAAGATCTGCACACTGGTATTTCGGTTTTTGGGGCCGCGGGCGGCGACGG
GGCCCGTGCGTCCCAGCGCACATGTTCGGCGAGGCGGGGCCTGCGAGCGCGGCCACCGAGAATCGGACGG
GGGTAGTCTCAAGCTGGCCGGCCTGCTCTGGTGCCTGGCCTCGCGCCGCCGTGTATCGCCCCGCCCTGGG
CGGCAAGGCTGGCCCGGTCGGCACCAGTTGCGTGAGCGGAAAGATGGCCGCTTCCCGGCCCTGCTGCAGG
GAGCTCAAAATGGAGGACGCGGCGCTCGGGAGAGCGGGCGGGTGAGTCACCCACACAAAGGAAAAGGGCC
TTTCCGTCCTCAGCCGTCGCTTCATGTGACTCCACGGAGTACCGGGCGCCGTCCAGGCACCTCGATTAGT
TCTCGAGCTTTTGGAGTACGTCGTCTTTAGGTTGGGGGGAGGGGTTTTATGCGATGGAGTTTCCCCACAC
TGAGTGGGTGGAGACTGAAGTTAGGCCAGCTTGGCACTTGATGTAATTCTCCTTGGAATTTGCCCTTTTT
GAGTTTGGATCTTGGTTCATTCTCAAGCCTCAGACAGTGGTTCAAAGTTTTTTTCTTCCATTTCAGGTGT
CGTGACGTACGGCCACCATGACCGAGTACAAGCCCACGGTGCGCCTCGCCACCCGCGACGACGTCCCCAG
GGCCGTACGCACCCTCGCCGCCGCGTTCGCCGACTACCCCGCCACGCGCCACACCGTCGATCCGGACCGC
CACATCGAGCGGGTCACCGAGCTGCAAGAACTCTTCCTCACGCGCGTCGGGCTCGACATCGGCAAGGTGT
GGGTCGCGGACGACGGCGCCGCCGTGGCGGTCTGGACCACGCCGGAGAGCGTCGAAGCGGGGGCGGTGTT
CGCCGAGATCGGCCCGCGCATGGCCGAGTTGAGCGGTTCCCGGCTGGCCGCGCAGCAACAGATGGAAGGC
CTCCTGGCGCCGCACCGGCCCAAGGAGCCCGCGTGGTTCCTGGCCACCGTCGGAGTCTCGCCCGACCACC
AGGGCAAGGGTCTGGGCAGCGCCGTCGTGCTCCCCGGAGTGGAGGCGGCCGAGCGCGCCGGGGTGCCCGC
CTTCCTGGAGACCTCCGCGCCCCGCAACCTCCCCTTCTACGAGCGGCTCGGCTTCACCGTCACCGCCGAC
GTCGAGGTGCCCGAAGGACCGCGCACCTGGTGCATGACCCGCAAGCCCGGTGCCTGAACGCGTTAAGTCG
ACAATCAACCTCTGGATTACAAAATTTGTGAAAGATTGACTGGTATTCTTAACTATGTTGCTCCTTTTAC
GCTATGTGGATACGCTGCTTTAATGCCTTTGTATCATGCTATTGCTTCCCGTATGGCTTTCATTTTCTCC
TCCTTGTATAAATCCTGGTTGCTGTCTCTTTATGAGGAGTTGTGGCCCGTTGTCAGGCAACGTGGCGTGG
TGTGCACTGTGTTTGCTGACGCAACCCCCACTGGTTGGGGCATTGCCACCACCTGTCAGCTCCTTTCCGG
GACTTTCGCTTTCCCCCTCCCTATTGCCACGGCGGAACTCATCGCCGCCTGCCTTGCCCGCTGCTGGACA
GGGGCTCGGCTGTTGGGCACTGACAATTCCGTGGTGTTGTCGGGGAAATCATCGTCCTTTCCTTGGCTGC
TCGCCTGTGTTGCCACCTGGATTCTGCGCGGGACGTCCTTCTGCTACGTCCCTTCGGCCCTCAATCCAGC
GGACCTTCCTTCCCGCGGCCTGCTGCCGGCTCTGCGGCCTCTTCCGCGTCTTCGCCTTCGCCCTCAGACG
AGTCGGATCTCCCTTTGGGCCGCCTCCCCGCGTCGACTTTAAGACCAATGACTTACAAGGCAGCTGTAGA
TCTTAGCCACTTTTTAAAAGAAAAGGGGGGACTGGAAGGGCTAATTCACTCCCAACGAAGACAAGATCTG
CTTTTTGCTTGTACTGGGTCTCTCTGGTTAGACCAGATCTGAGCCTGGGAGCTCTCTGGCTAACTAGGGA
ACCCACTGCTTAAGCCTCAATAAAGCTTGCCTTGAGTGCTTCAAGTAGTGTGTGCCCGTCTGTTGTGTGA
CTCTGGTAACTAGAGATCCCTCAGACCCTTTTAGTCAGTGTGGAAAATCTCTAGCAGTACGTATAGTAGT
TCATGTCATCTTATTATTCAGTATTTATAACTTGCAAAGAAATGAATATCAGAGAGTGAGAGGAACTTGT
TTATTGCAGCTTATAATGGTTACAAATAAAGCAATAGCATCACAAATTTCACAAATAAAGCATTTTTTTC
ACTGCATTCTAGTTGTGGTTTGTCCAAACTCATCAATGTATCTTATCATGTCTGGCTCTAGCTATCCCGC
CCCTAACTCCGCCCATCCCGCCCCTAACTCCGCCCAGTTCCGCCCATTCTCCGCCCCATGGCTGACTAAT
TTTTTTTATTTATGCAGAGGCCGAGGCCGCCTCGGCCTCTGAGCTATTCCAGAAGTAGTGAGGAGGCTTT
TTTGGAGGCCTAGGGACGTACCCAATTCGCCCTATAGTGAGTCGTATTACGCGCGCTCACTGGCCGTCGT
TTTACAACGTCGTGACTGGGAAAACCCTGGCGTTACCCAACTTAATCGCCTTGCAGCACATCCCCCTTTC
GCCAGCTGGCGTAATAGCGAAGAGGCCCGCACCGATCGCCCTTCCCAACAGTTGCGCAGCCTGAATGGCG
AATGGG
[124 nt withheld, positions 3367-3490]
C
[91 nt withheld, positions 3492-3582]
A
[49 nt withheld, positions 3584-3632]
CCTTTGACGTTGGAGTCCACGTTCTTT
[37 nt withheld, positions 3660-3696]
ACCCTATCTCGGTCTATTCTTTTGATTTATAAGGGATTTTGCCGATTTCGGCCTATTGGTTAAAAAATGA
GCTGATTTAACAAAAATTTAACGCGAATTTTAACAAAATATTAACGCTTACAATTTAGGTGGCACTTTTC
GGGGAAATGTGCGCGGAACCCCTATTTGTTTATTTTTCTAAATACATTCAAATATGTATCCGCTCATGAG
ACAATAACCCTGATAAATGCTTCAATAATATTGAAAAAGGAAGAGTATGAGTATTCAACATTTCCGTGTC
GCCCTTATTCCCTTTTTTGCGGCATTTTGCCTTCCTGTTTTTGCTCACCCAGAAACGCTGGTGAAAGTAA
AAGATGCTGAAGATCAGTTGGGTGCACGAGTGGGTTACATCGAACTGGATCTCAACAGCGGTAAGATCCT
TGAGAGTTTTCGCCCCGAAGAACGTTTTCCAATGATGAGCACTTTTAAAGTTCTGCTATGTGGCGCGGTA
TTATCCCGTATTGACGCCGGGCAAGAGCAACTCGGTCGCCGCATACACTATTCTCAGAATGACTTGGTTG
AGTACTCACCAGTCACAGAAAAGCATCTTACGGATGGCATGACAGTAAGAGAATTATGCAGTGCTGCCAT
AACCATGAGTGATAACACTGCGGCCAACTTACTTCTGACAACGATCGGAGGACCGAAGGAGCTAACCGCT
TTTTTGCACAACATGGGGGATCATGTAACTCGCCTTGATCGTTGGGAACCGGAGCTGAATGAAGCCATAC
CAAACGACGAGCGTGACACCACGATGCCTGTAGCAATGGCAACAACGTTGCGCAAACTATTAACTGGCGA
ACTACTTACTCTAGCTTCCCGGCAACAATTAATAGACTGGATGGAGGCGGATAAAGTTGCAGGACCACTT
CTGCGCTCGGCCCTTCCGGCTGGCTGGTTTATTGCTGATAAATCTGGAGCCGGTGAGCGTGGGTCTCGCG
GTATCATTGCAGCACTGGGGCCAGATGGTAAGCCCTCCCGTATCGTAGTTATCTACACGACGGGGAGTCA
GGCAACTATGGATGAACGAAATAGACAGATCGCTGAGATAGGTGCCTCACTGATTAAGCATTGGTAACTG
TCAGACCAAGTTTACTCATATATACTTTAGATTGATTTAAAACTTCATTTTTAATTTAAAAGGATCTAGG
TGAAGATCCTTTTTGATAATCTCATGACCAAAATCCCTTAACGTGAGTTTTCGTTCCACTGAGCGTCAGA
CCCCGTAGAAAAGATCAAAGGATCTTCTTGAGATCCTTTTTTTCTGCGCGTAATCTGCTGCTTGCAAACA
AAAAAACCACCGCTACCAGCGGTGGTTTGTTTGCCGGATCAAGAGCTACCAACTCTTTTTCCGAAGGTAA
CTGGCTTCAGCAGAGCGCAGATACCAAATACTGTTCTTCTAGTGTAGCCGTAGTTAGGCCACCACTTCAA
GAACTCTGTAGCACCGCCTACATACCTCGCTCTGCTAATCCTGTTACCAGTGGCTGCTGCCAGTGGCGAT
AAGTCGTGTCTTACCGGGTTGGACTCAAGACGATAGTTACCGGATAAGGCGCAGCGGTCGGGCTGAACGG
GGGGTTCGTGCACACAGCCCAGCTTGGAGCGAACGACCTACACCGAACTGAGATACCTACAGCGTGAGCT
ATGAGAAAGCGCCACGCTTCCCGAAGGGAGAAAGGCGGACAGGTATCCGGTAAGCGGCAGGGTCGGAACA
GGAGAGCGCACGAGGGAGCTTCCAGGGGGAAACGCCTGGTATCTTTATAGTCCTGTCGGGTTTCGCCACC
TCTGACTTGAGCGTCGATTTTTGTGATGCTCGTCAGGGGGGCGGAGCCTATGGAAAAACGCCAGCAACGC
GGCCTTTTTACGGTTCCTGGCCTTTTGCTGGCCTTTTGCTCACATGTTCTTTCCTGCGTTATCCCCTGAT
TCTGTGGATAACCGTATTACCGCCTTTGAGTGAGCTGATACCGCTCGCCGCAGCCGAACGACCGAGCGCA
GCGAGTCAGTGAGCGAGGAAGCGGAAGAGCGCCCAATACGCAAACCGCCTCTCCCCGCGCGTTGGCCGAT
TCATTAATGCAGCTGGCACGACAGGTTTCCCGACTGGAAAGCGGGCAGTGAGCGCAACGCAATTAATGTG
AGTTAGCTCACTCATTAGGCACCCCAGGCTTTACACTTTATGCTTCCGGCTCGTATGTTGTGTGGAATTG
TGAGCGGATAACAATTTCACACAGGAAACAGCTATGACCATGATTACGCCAAGCGCGCAATTAACCCTCA
CTAAAGGGAACAAAAGCTGGAGCTGCAAGCTTAATGTAGTCTTATGCAATACTCTTGTAGTCTTGCAACA
TGGTAACGATGAGTTAGCAACATGCCTTACAAGGAGAGAAAAAGCACCGTGCATGCCGATTGGTGGAAGT
AAGGTGGTACGATCGTGCCTTATTAGGAAGGCAACAGACGGGTCTGACATGGATTGGACGAACCACTGAA
TTGCCGCATTGCAGAGATATTGTATTTAAGTGCCTAGCTCGATACATAAACGGGTCTCTCTGGTTAGACC
AGATCTGAGCCTGGGAGCTCTCTGGCTAACTAGGGAACCCACTGCTTAAGCCTCAATAAAGCTTGCCTTG
AGTGCTTCAAGTAGTGTGTGCCCGTCTGTTGTGTGACTCTGGTAACTAGAGATCCCTCAGACCCTTTTAG
TCAGTGTGGAAAATCTCTAGCAGTGGCGCCCGAACAGGGACTTGAAAGCGAAAGGGAAACCAGAGGAGCT
CTCTCGACGCAGGACTCGGCTTGCTGAAGCGCGCACGGCAAGAGGCGAGGGGCGGCGACTGGTGAGTACG
CCAAAAATTTTGACTAGCGGAGGCTAGAAGGAGAGAGATGGGTGCGAGAGCGTCAGTATTAAGCGGGGGA
GAATTAGATCGCGATGGGAAAAAATTCGGTTAAGGCCAGGGGGAAAGAAAAAATATAAATTAAAACATAT
AGTATGGGCAAGCAGGGAGCTAGAACGATTCGCAGTTAATCCTGGCCTGTTAGAAACATCAGAAGGCTGT
AGACAAATACTGGGACAGCTACAACCATCCCTTCAGACAGGATCAGAAGAACTTAGATCATTATATAATA
CAGTAGCAACCCTCTATTGTGTGCATCAAAGGATAGAGATAAAAGACACCAAGGAAGCTTTAGACAAGAT
AGAGGAAGAGCAAAACAAAAGTAAGACCACCGCACAGCAAGCGGCCGCTGATCTTCAGACCTGGAGGAGG
AGATATGAGGGACAATTGGAGAAGTGAATTATATAAATATAAAGTAGTAAAAATTGAACCATTAGGAGTA
GCACCCACCAAGGCAAAGAGAAGAGTGGTGCAGAGAGAAAAAAGAGCAGTGGGAATAGGAGCTTTGTTCC
TTGGGTTCTTGGGAGCAGCAGGAAGCACTATGGGCGCAGCGTCAATGACGCTGACGGTACAGGCCAGACA
ATTATTGTCTGGTATAGTGCAGCAGCAGAACAATTTGCTGAGGGCTATTGAGGCGCAACAGCATCTGTTG
CAACTCACAGTCTGGGGCATCAAGCAGCTCCAGGCAAGAATCCTGGCTGTGGAAAGATACCTAAAGGATC
AACAGCTCCTGGGGATTTGGGGTTGCTCTGGAAAACTCATTTGCACCACTGCTGTGCCTTGGAATGCTAG
TTGGAGTAATAAATCTCTGGAACAGATTTGGAATCACACGACCTGGATGGAGTGGGACAGAGAAATTAAC
AATTACACAAGCTTAATACACTCCTTAATTGAAGAATCGCAAAACCAGCAAGAAAAGAATGAACAAGAAT
TATTGGAATTAGATAAATGGGCAAGTTTGTGGAATTGGTTTAACATAACAAATTGGCTGTGGTATATAAA
ATTATTCATAATGATAGTAGGAGGCTTGGTAGGTTTAAGAATAGTTTTTGCTGTACTTTCTATAGTGAAT
AGAGTTAGGCAGGGATATTCACCATTATCGTTTCAGACCCACCTCCCAACCCCGAGGGGACCCAGAGAGG
GCCTATTTCCCATGATTCCTTCATATTTGCATATACGATACAAGGCTGTTAGAGAGATAATTAGAATTAA
TTTGACTGTAAACACAAAGATATTAGTACAAAATACGTGACGTAGAAAGTAATAATTTCTTGGGTAGTTT
GCAGTTTTAAAATTATGTTTTAAAATGGACTATCATATGCTTACCGTAACTTGAAAGTATTTCGATTTCT
TGGCTTTATATATCTTGTGGAAAGGACGAAACACCGCACTAATGTGACAACAGCAGGTTTTAGAGCTAGA
AATAGCAAGTTAAAATAAGGCTAGTCCGTTATCAACTTGAAAAAGTGGCACCGAGTCGGTGCTTTTTTAA
GCTTGGCGTAACTAGATCTTGAGACAAATGGCAGTATTCATCCACAATTTTAAAAGAAAAGGGGGGATTG
GGGGGTACAGTGCAGGGGAAAGAATAGTAGACATAATAGCAACAGACATACAAACTAAAGAATTACAAAA
ACAAATTACAAAAATTCAAAATTTTCGGGTTTATTACAGGGACAGCAGAGATCCACTTTGGCGCCGGCTC
GAGGGGG
