>Addgene plasmid #77017 | NRBP1 gRNA (BRDN0001147466) | depositor partial sequence | sequence record 144477 | Target Sequence
CACTAATGTGACAACAGCAG
