>Addgene plasmid #77017 | NRBP1 gRNA (BRDN0001147466) | addgene partial sequence | sequence record 186953 | hU6-F
TAGAAAGTAATAATTTCTTGGGTAGTTTGCAGTTTTAAAATTATGTTTTAAAATGGACTATCATATGCTT
ACCGTAACTTGAAAGTATTTCGATTTCTTGGCTTTATATATCTTGTGGAAAGGACGAAACACCGCACTAA
TGTGACAACAGCAGGTTTTAGAGCTAGAAATAGCAAGTTAAAATAAGGCTAGTCCGTTATCAACTTGAAA
AAGTGGCACCGAGTCGGTGCTTTTTTAAGCTTGGCGTAACTAGATCTTGAGACAAATGGCAGTATTCATC
CACAATTTTAAAAGAAAAGGGGGGATTGGGGGGTACAGTGCAGGGGAAAGAATAGTAGACATAATAGCAA
CAGACATACAAACTAAAGAATTACAAAAACAAATTACAAAAATTCAAAATTTTCGGGTTTATTACAGGGA
CAGCAGAGATCCACTTTGGCGCCGGCTCGAGGGGGCCCGGGTGCAAAGATGGATAAAGTTTTAAACAGAG
AGGAATCTTTGCAGCTAATGGACCTTCTAGGTCTTGAAAGGAGTGGGAATTGGCTCCGGTGCCCGTCAGT
GGGCAGAGCG
